>Addgene plasmid #91102 | pMOD_C3306 | addgene full sequence | sequence record 202168 | Addgene NGS Result
GATTATAAGGATCACGATGGCGACTACAAGGACCACGATATTGACTACAAAGACGATGACGATAAAATGG
CTCCTAAGAAAAAGCGCAAAGTCGGTATCCATGGCGTTCCCGCTAGCGTGTCCCGGACCCGGCTGCCATC
TCCCCCTGCGCCCTCTCCTGCGTTCTCGGCGGGCAGCTTCAGCGATCTGCTCCGTCCGTTCGATCCGTCG
CTTCTTGATACATCGCTTCTTGATTCGATGCCTGCCGTCGGCACGCCGCATACAGCGGCTGCCCCAGCAG
AGTGGGATGAGGCGCAATCGGCTCTGCGTGCAGCCGATGACCCGCCACCCACCGTGCGTGTCGCTGTCAC
TGCCGCGCGGCCGCCGCGCGCCAAGCCGGCCCCGCGACGGCGTGCTGCGCAACCCTCCGACGCTTCGCCG
GCCGCGCAGGTTGATCTACGCACGCTCGGCTACAGTCAGCAGCAGCAAGAGAAGATCAAACCGAAGGTGC
GTTCGACAGTGGCGCAGCACCACGAGGCACTGGTGGGCCATGGGTTTACACACGCGCACATCGTTGCGCT
CAGCCAACACCCGGCAGCGTTAGGGACCGTCGCTGTCACGTATCAGCACATAATCACGGCGTTGCCAGAG
GCGACACACGAAGACATCGTTGGCGTCGGCAAACAGTGGTCCGGCGCACGCGCCCTGGAGGCCTTGCTCA
CGGATGCGGGGGAGTTGAGAGGTCCGCCGTTACAGTTGGACACAGGCCAACTTGTGAAGATTGCAAAACG
TGGCGGCGTGACCGCAATGGAGGCAGTGCATGCCAGCAGGAATGCGTTAACAGGTGCCCCCCTGGAGACG
TTATATTCCCCAGAACATCAGGTTAATGGCGTTTTTGATGTCATTTTCGCGGTGGCTGAGATCAGCCACT
TCTTCCCCGATAACGGAAACCGGCACACTGGCCATATCGGTGGTCATCATGCGCCAGCTTTCATCCCCGA
TATGCACCACCGGGTAAAGTTCACGGGAGACTTTATCTGACAGCAGACGTGCACTGGCCAGGGGGATCAC
CATCCGTCGCCCGGGCGTGTCAATAATATCACTCTGTACATCCACAAACAGACGATAACGGCTCTCTCTT
TTATAGGTGTAAACCTTAAACTGCATTTCACCAGCCCCTGTTCTCGTCAGCAAAAGAGCCGTTCATTTCA
ATAAACCGGGCGACCTCAGCCATCCCTTCCTGATTTTCCGCTTTCCAGCGTTCGGCACGCAGACGACGGG
CTTCATTCTGCATGGTTGTGCTTACCAGACCGGAGATATTGACATCATATATGCCTTGAGCAACTGATAG
CTGTCGCTGTCAACTGTCACTGTAATACGCTGCTTCATAGCATACCTCCTTTTGACATACTTCGGGTATA
CATATCAGTATATATTCTTATACCGCAAAAATCAGCGCGCAAATACGCATACTGTTATCTGGCTTCGTCT
CCAACGACCACCTCGTCGCCTTGGCCTGCCTCGGCGGACGTCCTGCCATGGATGCAGTGAAAAAGGGATT
GCCGCACGCGCCGGAATTGATCAGAAGAGTCAATCGCCGTATTGGCGAACGCACGTCCCATCGCGTTGCC
GACTACGCGCAAGTGGTTCGCGTGCTGGAGTTTTTCCAGTGCCACTCCCACCCAGCGTACGCATTTGATG
AGGCCATGACGCAGTTCGGGATGAGCAGGAACGGGTTGGTACAGCTCTTTCGCAGAGTGGGCGTCACCGA
ACTCGAAGCCCGCGGTGGAACGCTCCCCCCAGCCTCGCAGCGTTGGGACCGTATCCTCCAGGCATCAGGG
ATGAAAAGGGCCAAACCGTCCCCTACTTCAGCTCAAACACCGGATCAGGCGTCTTTGCATGCATTCGCCG
ATTCGCTGGAGCGTGACCTTGATGCGCCCAGCCCAATGCACGAGGGAGATCAGACGCGGGCAAGCAGCCG
TAAACGGTCCCGATCGGATCGTGCTGTCACCGGCCCCTCCGCACAGCAGGCTGTCGAGGTGCGCGTTCCC
GAACAGCGCGATGCGCTGCATTTGCCCCTCAGCTGGAGGGTAAAACGCCCGCGTACCAGGATCTGGGGCG
GCCTCCCGGATCCGGGTTCAGGACGGGCTGACGCATTGGACGATTTTGATCTGGATATGCTGGGAAGTGA
CGCCCTCGATGATTTTGACCTTGACATGCTTGGTTCGGATGCCCTTGATGACTTTGACCTCGACATGCTC
GGCAGTGACGCCCTTGATGATTTCGACCTGGACATGCTGATTAACTCTAGATGACTCGAGGTTCGAGTAT
TATGGCATTGGGAAAACTGTTTTTCTTGTACCATTTGTTGTGCTTGTAATTTACTGTGTTTTTTATTCGG
TTTTCGCTATCGAACTGTGAAATGGAAATGGATGGAGAAGAGTTAATGAATGATATGGTCCTTTTGTTCA
TTCTCAAATTAATATTATTTGTTTTTTCTCTTATTTGTTGTGTGTTGAATTTGAAATTATAAGAGATATG
CAAACATTTTGTTTTGAGTAAAAATGTGTCAAATCGTGGCCTCTAATGACCGAAGTTAATATGAGGAGTA
AAACACTTGTAGTTGTGAGCTCGCGCGTAGTCCTCGGTAATATCGCAGAACAAAAGTACCTGATATCGAG
TGTACTTCAAGTCACACCGGCGAGTGACTAGCAGGTGATGAAAAGCCTTAGGGTCAGGTGGCACTTTTCG
GGGAAATGTGCGATGAACCCCTATTTGTTTATTTTTCTAAATACATTCAAATATGTATCCGCTAATGAGA
CAATAACCCTGATAAATGCTTCAATTATATTGAAAAAGGAAGAGTATGAGTATCCAACATTTCCGTGTCG
CCCTTATTCCCTTTTTTGCGGCCTTCTGCCTTCCTGTTTTTGCTCACCCAGAAACGCTGGTGAAAGTAAA
AGATGCTGAAGATCAGTTGGGTGCCCGAGTGGGTTACATTGAACTGGATCTCAACAGCGGCAAAATCTTA
GAGAGTTTTCGCCCCGAAGAACGCTTCCCAATGATGAGCACTTTCAAAGTTCTGCTATGTGGCGCGGTGT
TATCCCGTATTGATGCTGGGCAAGAGCAACTCGGTCGCCGCATACACTATTCTCAGAATGACTTGGTTGA
GTATTCACCAGTCACAGAAAAGCATCTTACGGATGGCATGACAGTAAGAGAATTATGTAGTGCTGCCATA
ACCATGAGTGATAACACTGCGGCCAACTTACTTCTGACAACGATTGGAGGACCGAAGGAGCTAACCGCTT
TTTTGCACAACATGGGGGATCATGTAACTCGCCTTGATCGTTGGGAACCGGAGCTGAATGAAGCCATACC
AAACGACGAGCGTGACACCACGATGCCTGTAGCAATGGCAACAACTCTCCGCAAACTATTAACTGGCGAA
CTACTTACTCTTGCTTCACGCCAGCAACTCATTGACTGGATGGAGGCGGACAAAGTTGCAGGACCACTTC
TGCGCTCGGCACTTCCGGCTGGCTGGTTTATTGCTGATAAATCTGGAGCCGGTGAGCGTGGGTCTCGCGG
TATCATTGCAGCACTGGGGCCAGATGGTAAGCCCTCCCGTATCGTAGTTATCTACACGACGGGGAGTCAG
GCAACTATGGATGAACGAAATAGACAGATCGCTGAGATAGGTGCCTCACTGATTAAGCATTGGTAACTGT
CAGACGAAGGGAAATAAATAGTAGCCCGCCTGATGTGCGGGCTTTTTTTTGGTGGTGGTTACCAGTGTCG
CTTAGCTACCGTAGGTCCTCTTAGGCGGTCCGATTAGCGACATAGTCATCAATGCCTTGACGGCAAAATC
CCTTAACGTGAGTTTTCGTTCCACTGAGCGTCAGACCCCGTAGAAAAGATCAAAGGATCTTCTTGAGATC
CTTTTTTTCTGCGCGTAATCTGCTGCTTGCAAACAAAAAAACCACCGCTACCAGCGGTGGTTTGTTTGCC
GGATCAAGAGCTACTAACTCTTTTTCCGAAGGTAACTGGCTTCAGCAGAGCGCAGATACCAAATACTGTT
CTTCTAGTGTAGCCGTAGTTAGGCCACCACTTCAAGAACTCTGTAGCACCGCCTACATACCTCGCTCTGC
TAATCCTGTTACCAGTGGCTGCTGCCAGTGGCGATAAGTCGTGTCTTACCGGGTTGGACTCAAGACGATA
GTTACCGGATAAGGCGCAGCGGTCGGGCTGAACGGGGGGTTCGTGCTCACAGCCCAGCTTGGAGCGAACG
ACCTACACCGAACTGAGATACCTACAGCGTGAGCTATGAGAAAGCGCCACGCTTCCCGAAGGGAGAAAGG
CGGACAGGTATCCGGTAAGCGGCAGGGTCGGAACAGGAGAGCGCACGAGGGAGCTTCCAGGGGGAAACGC
CTGGTATCTTTATAGTCCTGTCGGGTTTCGCCACCTCTGACTTGAGCGTCGATTTTTGTGATGCTCGTCA
GGGGGGCGGAGCCTATGGAAAAACGCCAGCAACGCGGCCTTTTTACGGTTCCTGGCCTTTTGCTGGCCTT
TTGCTCACATGTTCTTTCCTGCGTTATCCCCTGATTCTGTGGATAACCGTATTACCGCCTTTGAGTGAGC
TGATACCGCTCGCCGCAGCCGAACGACCGAGCGCAGCGAGTCAGTGAGCGAGGAAGCGGAAGAGCGCCCA
CCTGCAACGCCGGCGTAATATGGCGCGCCAGCTGGCTTGTGGGGACCAGACAAAAAAGGAATGGTGCAGA
ATTGTTAGGCGCACCTACCAAAAGCATCTTTGCCTTTATTGCAAAGATAAAGCAGATTCCTCTAGTACAA
GTGGGGAACAAAATAACGTGGAAAAGAGCTGTCCTGACAGCCCACTCACTAATGCGTATGACGAACGCAG
TGACGACCACAAAACAGCTGGCTTGTGGGGACCAGACAAAAAAGGAATGGTGCAGAATTGTTAGGCGCAC
CTACCAAAAGCATCTTTGCCTTTATTGCAAAGATAAAGCAGATTCCTCTAGTACAAGTGGGGAACAAAAT
AACGTGGAAAAGAGCTGTCCTGACAGCCCACTCACTAATGCGTATGACGAACGCAGTGACGACCACAAAA
GAATTCCCTCTATATAAGAAGGCATTCATTCCCATTTGAAGGATCATCAGATACTGAACCAATATTTCTC
ACTCTAAGAAATTAAGAGCTTTGTATTCTTCAATGAGAGGCTAAGACCTGCAGGAAAAATGGCTTCCTCC
Features (pLannotate 1.2.2; 13 found; start..end, strand, type, name):
     43..66      +  CDS            3xFLAG (fragment): three tandem FLAG® epitope tags
    103..834     +  CDS            avrXa10 (fragment): AVX10_XANOO - Experimental evidence at protein level: Swiss-Prot protein existence level 1. Avirulence protein. Induces the hypersensitive response (HR)in rice plants carrying the resistance gene Xa10. Activity depends on the presence of the core repeat domains; replacement with repeat domains from other proteins (AvrBs3 of X.euvesicatoria (AC P14727) or AvrXa7 of this organism) does not elicit the HR. Probably acts as a transcription factor in its host plant (rice) to induce plant resistance or disease. From Xanthomonas oryzae pv. oryzae.
    844..1146    -  CDS            ccdB: CCDB_ECOLI - Also known as G, letB, letD. Experimental evidence at protein level: Swiss-Prot protein existence level 1. Toxic component of a type II toxin-antitoxin (TA) system, functioning in plasmid maintainence. Responsible for the post- segregational killing (PSK) of plasmid-free cells, also referred to as a plasmid addiction system. Half-life of over 2 hours. Cell killing by CcdB is accompanied by filamentation, defects in chromosome and plasmid segregation, defects in cell division, formation of anucleate cells, decreased DNA synthesis and plasmid loss. Interferes with the activity of DN
   1151..1309    -  CDS            ccdA (fragment): CCDA_ECO57 - Also known as H, letA. Experimental evidence at protein level: Swiss-Prot protein existence level 1. Antitoxin component of a type II toxin-antitoxin (TA) system which inhibits the post-segregational killing (PSK) of plasmid-free cells, also referred to as a plasmid addiction system. Binds to and blocks the activity of CcdB; will also remove bound CcdB protein from the CcdB-GyrA complex by forming a CcdA-CcdB complex, a process termed rejuvenation. Functions as a transcriptional corepressor for the ccdAB operon, repression also requires CcdB (By similarity). From Escherichia coli
   1400..1465    -  intron         PDK intron (fragment): pdk; modified pyruvate orthophosphate dikinase intron from Flaveria trinervia 3.0
   1470..2120    +  CDS            avrBs3 (fragment): AVRB3_XANEU - Experimental evidence at protein level: Swiss-Prot protein existence level 1. Avirulence protein. Acts as a transcription factor in C.annuum plants. In susceptible plants lacking the Bs3 resistance gene induces expression of a number of genes, including genes homologous to a family of auxin-induced genes, alpha-expansin genes, pectate lyase, anthocyanidin glucoside rhamnosyl transferase and at least one transcription factor, UPA20. Their expression leads to plant hypertrophy in mesophyll cells, probably mainly mediated by UPA20 (PubMed:17962565). In resistant plants induces the h
   2250..2266    +  CDS            VP96 (fragment): 6 tandem repeats of the minimal activation domain of herpes simplex virus VP16 (Cheng et al., 2013)
   2301..2606    +  terminator     E9 terminator (fragment): terminator and polyadenylation signal from the pea rbcS-E9 gene
   2745..2845    +  promoter       AmpR promoter: bla
   2846..3706    +  CDS            AmpR: β-lactamase; bla; confers resistance to ampicillin, carbenicillin, and related antibiotics
   3913..4501    +  rep_origin     ori: high-copy-number ColE1/pMB1/pBR322/pUC origin of replication
   4719..4913    +  CDS            IBMP_FMVD (fragment): Protein inferred from homology: Swiss-Prot protein existence level 3. Enhances the translation of downstream ORFs on polycistronic mRNAs derived from figwort mosaic virus. From Figwort mosaic virus (strain DxS) (FMV).
   4915..5124    +  CDS            IBMP_FMVD (fragment): Protein inferred from homology: Swiss-Prot protein existence level 3. Enhances the translation of downstream ORFs on polycistronic mRNAs derived from figwort mosaic virus. From Figwort mosaic virus (strain DxS) (FMV).
