[The description below was written by a language model from this plasmid's Addgene catalogue record and pLannotate feature annotations shown in this document.]
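Description:
pMOD_C3306 is a "module C" entry plasmid from a modular plant genome-engineering toolkit. It is built on the pMOD_C0000 backbone and is intended for combination with other modules when assembling plant expression or transformation vectors. It is a small (about 5.25 kb) high-copy E. coli plasmid with a ColE1/pUC-type origin and a β-lactamase gene for ampicillin selection. Because it contains an active ccdB toxin gene, it has to be propagated in a ccdB-tolerant strain.

The payload is a plant expression cassette for a designer TALE transcriptional activator that still lacks its DNA-binding repeats. The catalogue lists the figwort mosaic virus 34S promoter. The feature table supports this through two FMV-derived segments just upstream of the coding region, which the annotation software scored as viral ORF fragments. The reading frame begins with a short FLAG-type epitope match and continues into an N-terminal TAL effector segment (annotated by homology to AvrXa10). It is then interrupted by a ccdB cassette, with a partial ccdA, which the catalogue describes as flanked by Esp3I sites. After the cassette the frame resumes with a C-terminal TAL effector segment (homologous to AvrBs3) and a VP16-derived activation domain, recorded as VP64. Golden Gate cloning with Esp3I replaces the ccdB stuffer with a custom repeat array. In standard strains, ccdB toxicity counter-selects any plasmid that did not take up an array.

The catalogue names an HSP terminator, whereas the automated annotation reports a partial match to the pea rbcS-E9 terminator in that position, and the record does not resolve this discrepancy. The vector type is listed as TALEN, but the construct encodes an activator fusion for targeted gene up-regulation in plants rather than a nuclease.
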