Addgene plasmid #91102: pMOD_C3306
Purpose: Module C, Promoter: FMV 34S, Gene: TALE-VP64 backbone with Esp3I ccdb cassette for repeat cloning, Terminator: HSP
Depositing lab: Daniel Voytas. Depositing organization: University of Minnesota. Publication: A multi-purpose toolkit to enable advanced genome engineering in plants. Cermak T, Curtin SJ, Gil-Humanes J, Cegan R, Kono TJY, Konecna E, Belanto JJ, Starker CG, Mathre JW, Greenstein RL, Voytas DF. Plant Cell. 2017 May 18. pii: tpc.00922.2016. doi: 10.1105/tpc.16.00922. PubMed 28522548.
Backbone
  Vector backbone: pMOD_C0000
  Vector type: TALEN
Growth in bacteria
  Bacterial resistance: Ampicillin, 100 μg/mL
  Growth temperature: 37°C
  Growth strain: ccdB Survival
  Copy number: High Copy
Gene/Insert
  Gene/Insert name: TALE-VP64 backbone with Esp3I ccdb cassette for repeat cloning
  Species: Synthetic
  Promoter: FMV 34S
  Cloning method: Gibson Cloning
  Sequencing primers: 5′ unknown
Terms and licenses: Academic/Nonprofit Terms; Industry Terms: Not Available to Industry
How to cite: pMOD_C3306 was a gift from Daniel Voytas (Addgene plasmid # 91102 ; http://n2t.net/addgene:91102 ; RRID:Addgene_91102)
